Addgene plasmid #173203: eSpCas9(1.1)_No_FLAG_ATP1A1-G7
Purpose: Expresses the ATP1A1 G7 sgRNA in combination with FLAGless eSpCas9(1.1) to target ATP1A1 intron 17. pX330-like plasmid.
Depositing lab: Yannick Doyon. Depositing organization: Universite Laval. Publication: Marker-free co-selection for successive rounds of prime editing in human cells. Levesque S, Mayorga D, Fiset JP, Goupil C, Duringer A, Loiselle A, Bouchard E, Agudelo D, Doyon Y. Nat Commun. 2022 Oct 7;13(1):5909. doi: 10.1038/s41467-022-33669-z. PubMed 36207338.
Backbone
  Vector backbone: pX330-U6-Chimeric_BB-CBh-hSpCas9
  Total vector size (bp): 8439
  Vector type: Mammalian Expression, CRISPR
Growth in bacteria
  Bacterial resistance: Ampicillin, 100 μg/mL
  Growth temperature: 37°C
  Growth strain: DH5alpha
  Copy number: High Copy
Gene/Insert
  Gene/Insert name: ATP1A1 G7 sgRNA + FLAGless enhanced specificity Cas9 (1.1)
  gRNA/shRNA sequence: GTCACAGATCGATAGTAGTG
  Species: H. sapiens (human)
  Promoter: U6 promoter
  Cloning method: Restriction Enzyme; 5′ cloning site BbsI (destroyed during cloning); 3′ cloning site BbsI (destroyed during cloning)
  Sequencing primers: 5′ GAGGGCCTATTTCCCATGATT
Terms and licenses: Academic/Nonprofit Terms; Industry Terms: Not Available to Industry
Depositor comments: ATP1A1 G7 sgRNA target ATP1A1 intron 17 and this plasmid can be used to directly target a transgene to the ATP1A1 locus itselft, including the mTOR Signaling Indicator (TOSI) using ATP1A1_T804N_hPGK1_mScarlet-I-TOSI_Donor. This plasmid is derived from eSpCas9(1.1) (Plasmid #71814) from Feng Zhang's lab. The 3x FLAG sequence was removed to prevent interference of the tag in western blot and immunoprecipitation applications. Please visit https://doi.org/10.1101/2021.11.02.464583 for bioRxiv preprint.
How to cite: eSpCas9(1.1)_No_FLAG_ATP1A1-G7 was a gift from Yannick Doyon (Addgene plasmid # 173203 ; http://n2t.net/addgene:173203 ; RRID:Addgene_173203)
