[The description below was written by a language model from this plasmid's Addgene catalogue record and pLannotate feature annotations shown in this document.]
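Description:
eSpCas9(1.1)_No_FLAG_ATP1A1-G7 is an all-in-one mammalian CRISPR expression plasmid built on the pX330-U6-Chimeric_BB-CBh-hSpCas9 backbone and derived from the eSpCas9(1.1) vector. It is maintained in E. coli as a high-copy plasmid through a ColE1/pUC-type origin and selected with ampicillin via the β-lactamase gene. An f1 phage origin and a single AAV2 ITR remnant are also annotated in the backbone. The catalogue lists the plasmid at about 8.4 kb. The annotated sequence is a slightly shorter record labelled as a partial NGS result, so a small portion may not be represented in the feature table.

Two expression units sit in tandem. A human U6 RNA polymerase III promoter drives a single guide RNA made of the ATP1A1 G7 spacer, cloned through BbsI sites that were destroyed in the process, fused to the Streptococcus pyogenes gRNA scaffold. The guide targets intron 17 of the human ATP1A1 gene. Downstream, a CBh-type hybrid promoter (CMV enhancer, chicken β-actin promoter and a hybrid intron) drives the enhanced-specificity Cas9 variant eSpCas9(1.1), which carries a C-terminal nucleoplasmin nuclear localization signal and ends at a bGH polyadenylation signal. The 3xFLAG tag of the parent plasmid was removed so that it does not interfere with western blot or immunoprecipitation experiments.

The plasmid is used in human cells to cut within the ATP1A1 locus and integrate a transgene directly at that site when paired with a suitable donor. The depositor's example is a donor carrying the ATP1A1 T804N change together with an hPGK1-driven mScarlet-I mTOR signaling indicator. It comes from work on marker-free co-selection strategies for genome editing.
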