Features (pLannotate 1.2.2; 19 found; start..end, strand, type, name):
      1..241     +  promoter       U6 promoter: RNA polymerase III promoter for human U6 snRNA
    270..345     +  misc_RNA       gRNA scaffold: guide RNA scaffold for the Streptococcus pyogenes CRISPR/Cas9 system
    352..395     +  misc_RNA       gRNA scaffold (fragment): guide RNA scaffold for the Streptococcus pyogenes CRISPR/Cas9 system
    442..727     +  enhancer       CMV enhancer: human cytomegalovirus immediate early enhancer; contains an 18-bp deletion relative to the standard CMV enhancer
    729..847     +  promoter       chicken β-actin promoter (fragment): contains a 21-bp deletion relative to the standard chicken β-actin promoter
    839..960     +  promoter       chicken β-actin promoter (fragment): No description available
    961..1188    +  intron         hybrid intron: hybrid between chicken β-actin (CBA) and minute virus of mice (MMV) introns (Gray et al., 2011)
   1257..2858    +  CDS            Cas9(N): N-terminal portion of Streptococcus pyogenes Cas9 (Zetsche et al., 2015)
   2859..5357    +  CDS            Cas9(C): C-terminal portion of Streptococcus pyogenes Cas9 (Zetsche et al., 2015)
   5358..5405    +  CDS            nucleoplasmin NLS: bipartite nuclear localization signal from nucleoplasmin
   5439..5550    +  polyA_signal   bGH poly(A) signal: bovine growth hormone polyadenylation signal
   5655..5795    +  repeat_region  AAV2 ITR: inverted terminal repeat of adeno-associated virus serotype 2 inverted
   5800..5851    -  misc_feature   bom (fragment): basis of mobility region from pBR322
   5870..6325    +  rep_origin     f1 ori (sequence partly withheld): f1 bacteriophage origin of replication; arrow indicates direction of (+) strand synthesis
   6326..6375    -  misc_feature   bom (fragment): basis of mobility region from pBR322
   6477..6512    -  CDS            rop (fragment): Rop protein, which maintains plasmids at low copy number; rop
   6607..6711    +  promoter       AmpR promoter: bla
   6712..7572    +  CDS            AmpR: β-lactamase; bla; confers resistance to ampicillin, carbenicillin, and related antibiotics
   7743..8331    +  rep_origin     ori: high-copy-number ColE1/pMB1/pBR322/pUC origin of replication
>Addgene plasmid #173203 | eSpCas9(1.1)_No_FLAG_ATP1A1-G7 | addgene full sequence | sequence record 339516 | Addgene Partial NGS Result
GAGGGCCTATTTCCCATGATTCCTTCATATTTGCATATACGATACAAGGCTGTTAGAGAGATAATTGGAA
TTAATTTGACTGTAAACACAAAGATATTAGTACAAAATACGTGACGTAGAAAGTAATAATTTCTTGGGTA
GTTTGCAGTTTTAAAATTATGTTTTAAAATGGACTATCATATGCTTACCGTAACTTGAAAGTATTTCGAT
TTCTTGGCTTTATATATCTTGTGGAAAGGACGAAACACCGTCACAGATCGATAGTAGTGGTTTTAGAGCT
AGAAATAGCAAGTTAAAATAAGGCTAGTCCGTTATCAACTTGAAAAAGTGGCACCGAGTCGGTGCTTTTT
TGTTTTAGAGCTAGAAATAGCAAGTTAAAATAAGGCTAGTCCGTTTTTAGCGCGTGCGCCAATTCTGCAG
ACAAATGGCTCTAGAGGTACCCGTTACATAACTTACGGTAAATGGCCCGCCTGGCTGACCGCCCAACGAC
CCCCGCCCATTGACGTCAATAGTAACGCCAATAGGGACTTTCCATTGACGTCAATGGGTGGAGTATTTAC
GGTAAACTGCCCACTTGGCAGTACATCAAGTGTATCATATGCCAAGTACGCCCCCTATTGACGTCAATGA
CGGTAAATGGCCCGCCTGGCATTGTGCCCAGTACATGACCTTATGGGACTTTCCTACTTGGCAGTACATC
TACGTATTAGTCATCGCTATTACCATGGTCGAGGTGAGCCCCACGTTCTGCTTCACTCTCCCCATCTCCC
CCCCCTCCCCACCCCCAATTTTGTATTTATTTATTTTTTAATTATTTTGTGCAGCGATGGGGGCGGGGGG
GGGGGGGCGAGGCGGAGAGGTGCGGCGGCAGCCAATCAGAGCGGCGCGCTCCGAAAGTTTCCTTTTATGG
CGAGGCGGCGGCGGCGGCGGCCCTATAAAAAGCGAAGCGCGCGGCGGGCGGGAGTCGCTGCGCGCTGCCT
TCGCCCCGTGCCCCGCTCCGCCGCCGCCTCGCGCCGCCCGCCCCGGCTCTGACTGACCGCGTTACTCCCA
CAGGTGAGCGGGCGGGACGGCCCTTCTCCTCCGGGCTGTAATTAGCTGAGCAAGAGGTAAGGGTTTAAGG
GATGGTTGGTTGGTGGGGTATTAATGTTTAATTACCTGGAGCACCTGCCTGAAATCACTTTTTTTCAGGT
TGGACCGGTGCCACCATGGCCCCAAAGAAGAAGCGGAAGGTCGGTATCCACGGAGTCCCAGCAGCCGACA
AGAAGTACAGCATCGGCCTGGACATCGGCACCAACTCTGTGGGCTGGGCCGTGATCACCGACGAGTACAA
GGTGCCCAGCAAGAAATTCAAGGTGCTGGGCAACACCGACCGGCACAGCATCAAGAAGAACCTGATCGGA
GCCCTGCTGTTCGACAGCGGCGAAACAGCCGAGGCCACCCGGCTGAAGAGAACCGCCAGAAGAAGATACA
CCAGACGGAAGAACCGGATCTGCTATCTGCAAGAGATCTTCAGCAACGAGATGGCCAAGGTGGACGACAG
CTTCTTCCACAGACTGGAAGAGTCCTTCCTGGTGGAAGAGGATAAGAAGCACGAGCGGCACCCCATCTTC
GGCAACATCGTGGACGAGGTGGCCTACCACGAGAAGTACCCCACCATCTACCACCTGAGAAAGAAACTGG
TGGACAGCACCGACAAGGCCGACCTGCGGCTGATCTATCTGGCCCTGGCCCACATGATCAAGTTCCGGGG
CCACTTCCTGATCGAGGGCGACCTGAACCCCGACAACAGCGACGTGGACAAGCTGTTCATCCAGCTGGTG
CAGACCTACAACCAGCTGTTCGAGGAAAACCCCATCAACGCCAGCGGCGTGGACGCCAAGGCCATCCTGT
CTGCCAGACTGAGCAAGAGCAGACGGCTGGAAAATCTGATCGCCCAGCTGCCCGGCGAGAAGAAGAATGG
CCTGTTCGGAAACCTGATTGCCCTGAGCCTGGGCCTGACCCCCAACTTCAAGAGCAACTTCGACCTGGCC
GAGGATGCCAAACTGCAGCTGAGCAAGGACACCTACGACGACGACCTGGACAACCTGCTGGCCCAGATCG
GCGACCAGTACGCCGACCTGTTTCTGGCCGCCAAGAACCTGTCCGACGCCATCCTGCTGAGCGACATCCT
GAGAGTGAACACCGAGATCACCAAGGCCCCCCTGAGCGCCTCTATGATCAAGAGATACGACGAGCACCAC
CAGGACCTGACCCTGCTGAAAGCTCTCGTGCGGCAGCAGCTGCCTGAGAAGTACAAAGAGATTTTCTTCG
ACCAGAGCAAGAACGGCTACGCCGGCTACATTGACGGCGGAGCCAGCCAGGAAGAGTTCTACAAGTTCAT
CAAGCCCATCCTGGAAAAGATGGACGGCACCGAGGAACTGCTCGTGAAGCTGAACAGAGAGGACCTGCTG
CGGAAGCAGCGGACCTTCGACAACGGCAGCATCCCCCACCAGATCCACCTGGGAGAGCTGCACGCCATTC
TGCGGCGGCAGGAAGATTTTTACCCATTCCTGAAGGACAACCGGGAAAAGATCGAGAAGATCCTGACCTT
CCGCATCCCCTACTACGTGGGCCCTCTGGCCAGGGGAAACAGCAGATTCGCCTGGATGACCAGAAAGAGC
GAGGAAACCATCACCCCCTGGAACTTCGAGGAAGTGGTGGACAAGGGCGCTTCCGCCCAGAGCTTCATCG
AGCGGATGACCAACTTCGATAAGAACCTGCCCAACGAGAAGGTGCTGCCCAAGCACAGCCTGCTGTACGA
GTACTTCACCGTGTATAACGAGCTGACCAAAGTGAAATACGTGACCGAGGGAATGAGAAAGCCCGCCTTC
CTGAGCGGCGAGCAGAAAAAGGCCATCGTGGACCTGCTGTTCAAGACCAACCGGAAAGTGACCGTGAAGC
AGCTGAAAGAGGACTACTTCAAGAAAATCGAGTGCTTCGACTCCGTGGAAATCTCCGGCGTGGAAGATCG
GTTCAACGCCTCCCTGGGCACATACCACGATCTGCTGAAAATTATCAAGGACAAGGACTTCCTGGACAAT
GAGGAAAACGAGGACATTCTGGAAGATATCGTGCTGACCCTGACACTGTTTGAGGACAGAGAGATGATCG
AGGAACGGCTGAAAACCTATGCCCACCTGTTCGACGACAAAGTGATGAAGCAGCTGAAGCGGCGGAGATA
CACCGGCTGGGGCAGGCTGAGCCGGAAGCTGATCAACGGCATCCGGGACAAGCAGTCCGGCAAGACAATC
CTGGATTTCCTGAAGTCCGACGGCTTCGCCAACAGAAACTTCATGCAGCTGATCCACGACGACAGCCTGA
CCTTTAAAGAGGACATCCAGAAAGCCCAGGTGTCCGGCCAGGGCGATAGCCTGCACGAGCACATTGCCAA
TCTGGCCGGCAGCCCCGCCATTAAGAAGGGCATCCTGCAGACAGTGAAGGTGGTGGACGAGCTCGTGAAA
GTGATGGGCCGGCACAAGCCCGAGAACATCGTGATCGAAATGGCCAGAGAGAACCAGACCACCCAGAAGG
GACAGAAGAACAGCCGCGAGAGAATGAAGCGGATCGAAGAGGGCATCAAAGAGCTGGGCAGCCAGATCCT
GAAAGAACACCCCGTGGAAAACACCCAGCTGCAGAACGAGAAGCTGTACCTGTACTACCTGCAGAATGGG
CGGGATATGTACGTGGACCAGGAACTGGACATCAACCGGCTGTCCGACTACGATGTGGACCATATCGTGC
CTCAGAGCTTTCTGGCCGACGACTCCATCGACAACAAGGTGCTGACCAGAAGCGACAAGAACCGGGGCAA
GAGCGACAACGTGCCCTCCGAAGAGGTCGTGAAGAAGATGAAGAACTACTGGCGGCAGCTGCTGAACGCC
AAGCTGATTACCCAGAGAAAGTTCGACAATCTGACCAAGGCCGAGAGAGGCGGCCTGAGCGAACTGGATA
AGGCCGGCTTCATCAAGAGACAGCTGGTGGAAACCCGGCAGATCACAAAGCACGTGGCACAGATCCTGGA
CTCCCGGATGAACACTAAGTACGACGAGAATGACAAGCTGATCCGGGAAGTGAAAGTGATCACCCTGAAG
TCCAAGCTGGTGTCCGATTTCCGGAAGGATTTCCAGTTTTACAAAGTGCGCGAGATCAACAACTACCACC
ACGCCCACGACGCCTACCTGAACGCCGTCGTGGGAACCGCCCTGATCAAAAAGTACCCTGCGCTGGAAAG
CGAGTTCGTGTACGGCGACTACAAGGTGTACGACGTGCGGAAGATGATCGCCAAGAGCGAGCAGGAAATC
GGCAAGGCTACCGCCAAGTACTTCTTCTACAGCAACATCATGAACTTTTTCAAGACCGAGATTACCCTGG
CCAACGGCGAGATCCGGAAGGCGCCTCTGATCGAGACAAACGGCGAAACCGGGGAGATCGTGTGGGATAA
GGGCCGGGATTTTGCCACCGTGCGGAAAGTGCTGAGCATGCCCCAAGTGAATATCGTGAAAAAGACCGAG
GTGCAGACAGGCGGCTTCAGCAAAGAGTCTATCCTGCCCAAGAGGAACAGCGATAAGCTGATCGCCAGAA
AGAAGGACTGGGACCCTAAGAAGTACGGCGGCTTCGACAGCCCCACCGTGGCCTATTCTGTGCTGGTGGT
GGCCAAAGTGGAAAAGGGCAAGTCCAAGAAACTGAAGAGTGTGAAAGAGCTGCTGGGGATCACCATCATG
GAAAGAAGCAGCTTCGAGAAGAATCCCATCGACTTTCTGGAAGCCAAGGGCTACAAAGAAGTGAAAAAGG
ACCTGATCATCAAGCTGCCTAAGTACTCCCTGTTCGAGCTGGAAAACGGCCGGAAGAGAATGCTGGCCTC
TGCCGGCGAACTGCAGAAGGGAAACGAACTGGCCCTGCCCTCCAAATATGTGAACTTCCTGTACCTGGCC
AGCCACTATGAGAAGCTGAAGGGCTCCCCCGAGGATAATGAGCAGAAACAGCTGTTTGTGGAACAGCACA
AGCACTACCTGGACGAGATCATCGAGCAGATCAGCGAGTTCTCCAAGAGAGTGATCCTGGCCGACGCTAA
TCTGGACAAAGTGCTGTCCGCCTACAACAAGCACCGGGATAAGCCCATCAGAGAGCAGGCCGAGAATATC
ATCCACCTGTTTACCCTGACCAATCTGGGAGCCCCTGCCGCCTTCAAGTACTTTGACACCACCATCGACC
GGAAGAGGTACACCAGCACCAAAGAGGTGCTGGACGCCACCCTGATCCACCAGAGCATCACCGGCCTGTA
CGAGACACGGATCGACCTGTCTCAGCTGGGAGGCGACAAAAGGCCGGCGGCCACGAAAAAGGCCGGCCAG
GCAAAAAAGAAAAAGTAAGAATTCCTAGAGCTCGCTGATCAGCCTCGACTGTGCCTTCTAGTTGCCAGCC
ATCTGTTGTTTGCCCCTCCCCCGTGCCTTCCTTGACCCTGGAAGGTGCCACTCCCACTGTCCTTTCCTAA
TAAAATGAGGAAATTGCATCGCATTGTCTGAGTAGGTGTCATTCTATTCTGGGGGGTGGGGTGGGGCAGG
ACAGCAAGGGGGAGGATTGGGAAGAGAATAGCAGGCATGCTGGGGAGCGGCCGCAGGAACCCCTAGTGAT
GGAGTTGGCCACTCCCTCTCTGCGCGCTCGCTCGCTCACTGAGGCCGGGCGACCAAAGGTCGCCCGACGC
CCGGGCTTTGCCCGGGCGGCCTCAGTGAGCGAGCGAGCGCGCAGCTGCCTGCAGGGGCGCCTGATGCGGT
ATTTTCTCCTTACGCATCTGTGCGGTATTTCACACCGCATA
[95 nt withheld, positions 5852-5946]
T
[46 nt withheld, positions 5948-5993]
C
[141 nt withheld, positions 5995-6135]
CCTTTGACGTTGGAGTCCACGTTCTTT
[37 nt withheld, positions 6163-6199]
ACTCTATCTCGGGCTATTCTTTTGATTTATAAGGGATTTTGCCGATTTCGGTCTATTGGTTAAAAAATGA
GCTGATTTAACAAAAATTTAACGCGAATTTTAACAAAATATTAACGTTTACAATTTTATGGTGCACTCTC
AGTACAATCTGCTCTGATGCCGCATAGTTAAGCCAGCCCCGACACCCGCCAACACCCGCTGACGCGCCCT
GACGGGCTTGTCTGCTCCCGGCATCCGCTTACAGACAAGCTGTGACCGTCTCCGGGAGCTGCATGTGTCA
GAGGTTTTCACCGTCATCACCGAAACGCGCGAGACGAAAGGGCCTCGTGATACGCCTATTTTTATAGGTT
AATGTCATGATAATAATGGTTTCTTAGACGTCAGGTGGCACTTTTCGGGGAAATGTGCGCGGAACCCCTA
TTTGTTTATTTTTCTAAATACATTCAAATATGTATCCGCTCATGAGACAATAACCCTGATAAATGCTTCA
ATAATATTGAAAAAGGAAGAGTATGAGTATTCAACATTTCCGTGTCGCCCTTATTCCCTTTTTTGCGGCA
TTTTGCCTTCCTGTTTTTGCTCACCCAGAAACGCTGGTGAAAGTAAAAGATGCTGAAGATCAGTTGGGTG
CACGAGTGGGTTACATCGAACTGGATCTCAACAGCGGTAAGATCCTTGAGAGTTTTCGCCCCGAAGAACG
TTTTCCAATGATGAGCACTTTTAAAGTTCTGCTATGTGGCGCGGTATTATCCCGTATTGACGCCGGGCAA
GAGCAACTCGGTCGCCGCATACACTATTCTCAGAATGACTTGGTTGAGTACTCACCAGTCACAGAAAAGC
ATCTTACGGATGGCATGACAGTAAGAGAATTATGCAGTGCTGCCATAACCATGAGTGATAACACTGCGGC
CAACTTACTTCTGACAACGATCGGAGGACCGAAGGAGCTAACCGCTTTTTTGCACAACATGGGGGATCAT
GTAACTCGCCTTGATCGTTGGGAACCGGAGCTGAATGAAGCCATACCAAACGACGAGCGTGACACCACGA
TGCCTGTAGCAATGGCAACAACGTTGCGCAAACTATTAACTGGCGAACTACTTACTCTAGCTTCCCGGCA
ACAATTAATAGACTGGATGGAGGCGGATAAAGTTGCAGGACCACTTCTGCGCTCGGCCCTTCCGGCTGGC
TGGTTTATTGCTGATAAATCTGGAGCCGGTGAGCGTGGAAGCCGCGGTATCATTGCAGCACTGGGGCCAG
ATGGTAAGCCCTCCCGTATCGTAGTTATCTACACGACGGGGAGTCAGGCAACTATGGATGAACGAAATAG
ACAGATCGCTGAGATAGGTGCCTCACTGATTAAGCATTGGTAACTGTCAGACCAAGTTTACTCATATATA
CTTTAGATTGATTTAAAACTTCATTTTTAATTTAAAAGGATCTAGGTGAAGATCCTTTTTGATAATCTCA
TGACCAAAATCCCTTAACGTGAGTTTTCGTTCCACTGAGCGTCAGACCCCGTAGAAAAGATCAAAGGATC
TTCTTGAGATCCTTTTTTTCTGCGCGTAATCTGCTGCTTGCAAACAAAAAAACCACCGCTACCAGCGGTG
GTTTGTTTGCCGGATCAAGAGCTACCAACTCTTTTTCCGAAGGTAACTGGCTTCAGCAGAGCGCAGATAC
CAAATACTGTTCTTCTAGTGTAGCCGTAGTTAGGCCACCACTTCAAGAACTCTGTAGCACCGCCTACATA
CCTCGCTCTGCTAATCCTGTTACCAGTGGCTGCTGCCAGTGGCGATAAGTCGTGTCTTACCGGGTTGGAC
TCAAGACGATAGTTACCGGATAAGGCGCAGCGGTCGGGCTGAACGGGGGGTTCGTGCACACAGCCCAGCT
TGGAGCGAACGACCTACACCGAACTGAGATACCTACAGCGTGAGCTATGAGAAAGCGCCACGCTTCCCGA
AGGGAGAAAGGCGGACAGGTATCCGGTAAGCGGCAGGGTCGGAACAGGAGAGCGCACGAGGGAGCTTCCA
GGGGGAAACGCCTGGTATCTTTATAGTCCTGTCGGGTTTCGCCACCTCTGACTTGAGCGTCGATTTTTGT
GATGCTCGTCAGGGGGGCGGAGCCTATGGAAAAACGCCAGCAACGCGGCCTTTTTACGGTTCCTGGCCTT
TTGCTGGCCTTTTGCTCACATGT
